>Addgene plasmid #190815 | pJEC819 | addgene full sequence | sequence record 373717 | Addgene NGS Result
CCTCGCCGCGCACTCGGCACCGGTCCGTCGACCACCACCAGGACGTCGTTGTCGACGTCGGCCCCGCGGC
TCCTGCCCGCCGAACGCGTCGTCGTCGACGGCCTGGTGCTCATCGACGAGCACCCGGAGCCAGGTGAAAA
GCGCCGGCGGACGCTCGGACTGGGCGCGGGATTCCAGCAGTAACCCAGGTCCGCCGGCCACCTCACGGCA
GGCAGACCCTCGGCTTTCGCGCCGGGACCGCCATGAGACCGCCACCCGGATGTCCGGGGTGGCGGTCTCA
TGGCGGTCCCTCAGCGGCCCTACGCGACCGCTGTGTCGACGCGGAGGCAGTCTCCGGGGTGCTGGCCCCA
GGGCTGGAGTACCGGGGCGAGCTTGCCCTTGCAGCGGCGGCACACGGGCGACGCGGCGCCGGGCGGGGGA
GTCTTGACGTCGACGGTGACCGGCTTCGGCTTCAGGCGCTTCCGAAGGCTGATCGTCGGGCGGATCGCCT
CCTTCTTCGGCTGACGCACTCGGTCGAGCGAAGCGGCCAGCTCCTCCGTGCGGGCCTCGTTGGCCTTCCG
GCGCGCCTCGCGGAAAGCAGCTTCCTCCTCGGACATGACCTCGAACCTCATCTGGTCAGCGTCAAGGTCG
CCCGGCGCGGCCGGCGCTTCCGGGGCGGGCGGGTCCAGGACGTCCTTGCCCCACACCAGGCCCCAGGACT
CGACGAGCCGCCGGACGCCCGGTAGGCCGTACGTCTCGGCGACCTTGATGAGGTCGAGGCGACGTCCGGC
GACGCGGGCGATGTATCGGTACCAGATGTAGGCCGGGATGACCGCGATGGCGACCAGGCCCTCGGTGTCG
TCGGTGATCTCCTCCTCGGTGCGGACGTCCTGCTGGATGCCGAGTTCCTTGATCAGCCGGTTCAGGTTCT
GCGACCGGTAGTGCTTGCGGACCTGGAACACGCCGAACTCGCGCTCGCGGTACTTCTCGACGAACGGGCC
GGGCCGACGAAGCCGCTGCAGCTCGGCGGCCGCCGCGTCGCCCAGGTCGAGCGGTCCCATGCGGTCGTCG
CCGCGACCGGCCTTGAAGTTCTGTCCGGCCAGCTCCAGGCCGATCTTGGCGACGCCGCCCTTGGTCTTGT
CGCCGTCCTTGTAGAGGTAGCGGGCCTGCTTGCCCGCATCGCCGTCAGCGGCGTCCGCGCCGTTGAGTGG
GCGCACGTCGGTGCCGTGGCCCTTGCCCTCACAGGAGCAACCGGGCCGGTCGCACGTCTCGCTGACGGTG
TAGCCGCCCGCGGATTCGACCCCGGCGGCCCAGGCTCCGGCGAGTGCGTCGCGGAACGCGGCCTGGGCGT
CCGGGCCGAGCACCTCGCGGGTGACCCAGAGCGTGTGCCAGTGCAGGTGCCAGCCGGAGCCCCAGCCGAA
GGTGTCCTCGAAGGCCCGCTCGTAGCCGATGATCCCGAAGTCGTCGCGCATCGTGCGCCAGCGGCGGCCG
GACGAGCCGTACGCGCCCTTCCAGCCGTCGTGCAAGACCGCGACCAGGCCGTGCCGCATTCCCTTGCGGA
CGGTGCCGAACGCCATGCGCTCGAAGTGGCGCAACGTGTTCGTGCCAAGGTGCAGCCCGTACCCGGCGTC
CGCGAGACCGTCGGCGGCGAGCTGCACGTTCGAGCCCCGTACGGCCAGGATGCGGCTCATGCACCACGGG
CAGGTGTGGACGTTGTTGCAGCGGCACGTGTTGCCCCACGTCGCCTCGCCCGGCTTCCACATCAGCTCGG
CCGTCCCGGCAGTGAGCCGGGTCCCGCAGCCCTTGAACGCCTCGTTCAGCGACACCGTCTGGTGCCGGTC
CCGCCGGGCGAACCGCTCGTCGCGCGGGTCCTCCCGCCCGGCTGTCGCGGCACCCTCGTTTGGGGTAGAA
CCCGTTCCAGTTACAGCGCTCTGACCTGCAGTGGACGGAGATTTTCCCTTACTACTAAAGCCCGCGTCCG
GATTACCCGCTGTAGTCGTGCTTGCTACGCTGCGTGACTGGTCCGCAATGAGACGCTTTGCGCGCTTTCG
GCAGGCGTCCGAGCAGTAGATTTTGGGGCGCTTCCCGGGGATGTGGACGATCGGGGTGCCGCAGTGGCAC
TTCGGTCCGGCGGGGCGCGGTGGTGTCGACGCGCTGTTCTCTCGTACGCTCGTCACAGAGCAAACGTCCT
CACTCGGCATGCTGCGCCGGTTCGGGGGCGGCGAGCCCGGGAGGCCAATCCCGGGCTCGTGCCATTTCTG
GGTCCTGTTGATCCTGGCATTGGTGTGGCCGTTCATTGCCCCTGCTCGCTCCTGACGCGCCGATAGACGT
CCGATACGCCCGGTGCTGGTGGGATTTGATAGGTCGGAAGAAGCCCCGCCCGGGCCTGGGCGGGGCTTCC
TGTGCGTCAGGACCTCCTCGTCGTGAGCCTCTTCGGCCTATGGACGGAGTGACCTCGTGATCCGTTACAG
CCGCGCGCGCTCGCGTAGAGCGGTCTCATCAGTTCCACGAACGGTCCTCTTCGCAGATCAGGGCGTTGGG
GCGGAGTCTCACCAAGGACTACGTCTGCTGGCGATTTCCGTTACACCCCGGGCGGTGGCCGGCGCACACG
CGCGCCCGCGTTGGGCAGTGCAGAAAGTGCAGAAACCTAGGCGCTGATGGTCCAGGTCCACGGTTCGTCG
TCGGCGGCGGCGCGGGCGGCGGCGTCGGCCAGGGCGCGGGCGAGACCGGCTACGGCGGGCTTGATGCGCC
GGTTGCGGGCGACCTTGAGCAGCTAGTATGCAGGTCGACGGATCTTTTCCGCTGCATAACCCTGCTTCGG
GGTCATTATAGCGATTTTTTCGGTATATCCATCCTTTTTCGCACGATATACAGGATTTTGCCAAAGGGTT
CGTGTAGACTTTCCTTGGTGTATCCAACGGCGTCAGCCGGGCAGGATAGGTGAAGTAGGCCCACCCGCGA
GCGGGTGTTCCTTCTTCACTGTCCCTTATTCGCACCTGGCGGTGCTCAACGGGAATCCTGCTCTGCGAGG
CTGGCCGGCTACCGCCGGCGTAACAGATGAGGGCAAGCGGATGGCTGATGAAACCAAGCCAACCAGGAAG
GGCAGCCCACCTATCAAGGTGTACTGCCTTCCAGACGAACGAAGAGCGATTGAGGAAAAGGCGGCGGCGG
CCGGCATGAGCCTGTCGGCCTACCTGCTGGCCGTCGGCCAGGGCTACAAAATCACGGGCGTCGTGGACTA
TGAGCACGTCCGCGAGCTGGACAGCGTGCAGGACTGGGGGAGTTATGTTCACATTCGAACCGTCTCTGCT
TTGACATCGTGTGGCGCTTGGGTGTAAAGTCGTGGCCATTAAACAAAATTATTTGTAGAGGCTGTTTCGT
CCTCACGGACTCATCAGACCGGAAAGCACATCCGGTGACAGCTAACTACGAAGGGGAGTCAGTATGGACA
AGAAGTACAGCATCGGCCTGGCCATCGGCACCAACAGCGTGGGCTGGGCGGTCATCACCGACGAGTACAA
GGTCCCCTCCAAGAAGTTCAAGGTCCTGGGCAACACCGACCGGCACTCGATCAAGAAGAACCTGATCGGC
GCCCTGCTCTTCGACAGCGGCGAAACCGCCGAGGCGACCCGCCTGAAGCGGACCGCCCGTCGCCGCTACA
CCCGGCGCAAGAACCGCATCTGCTACCTGCAGGAGATCTTCTCCAACGAGATGGCCAAGGTCGACGACTC
GTTCTTCCACCGGCTCGAGGAGAGCTTCCTGGTGGAGGAGGACAAGAAGCACGAGCGCCACCCGATCTTC
GGCAACATCGTCGACGAGGTGGCCTACCACGAGAAGTACCCCACCATCTACCACCTCCGCAAGAAGCTGG
TCGACTCGACCGACAAGGCGGACCTGCGGCTCATCTACCTGGCCCTCGCGCACATGATCAAGTTCCGCGG
CCACTTCCTCATCGAGGGCGACCTGAACCCGGACAACTCCGACGTCGACAAGCTCTTCATCCAGCTGGTG
CAGACCTACAACCAGCTGTTCGAGGAGAACCCCATCAACGCCAGCGGCGTCGACGCCAAGGCGATCCTCT
CCGCGCGCCTGAGCAAGTCCCGGCGCCTGGAGAACCTCATCGCCCAGCTGCCGGGCGAGAAGAAGAACGG
CCTCTTCGGCAACCTGATCGCGCTGTCGCTCGGCCTGACCCCCAACTTCAAGAGCAACTTCGACCTGGCC
GAGGACGCGAAGCTCCAGCTGTCCAAGGACACCTACGACGACGACCTGGACAACCTGCTCGCCCAGATCG
GCGACCAGTACGCGGACCTCTTCCTGGCCGCGAAGAACCTCTCGGACGCCATCCTGCTCAGCGACATCCT
GCGGGTCAACACCGAGATCACCAAGGCCCCGCTGTCGGCGAGCATGATCAAGCGGTACGACGAGCACCAC
CAGGACCTGACCCTGCTCAAGGCCCTCGTGCGCCAGCAGCTGCCCGAGAAGTACAAGGAGATCTTCTTCG
ACCAGTCCAAGAACGGCTACGCCGGCTACATCGACGGCGGCGCGTCGCAGGAGGAGTTCTACAAGTTCAT
CAAGCCGATCCTGGAGAAGATGGACGGCACCGAGGAGCTGCTCGTCAAGCTGAACCGCGAGGACCTGCTC
CGCAAGCAGCGGACCTTCGACAACGGCTCCATCCCGCACCAGATCCACCTGGGCGAGCTCCACGCCATCC
TCCGGCGCCAGGAGGACTTCTACCCCTTCCTGAAGGACAACCGCGAGAAGATCGAGAAGATCCTGACCTT
CCGGATCCCGTACTACGTCGGCCCCCTGGCCCGCGGCAACTCCCGGTTCGCGTGGATGACCCGGAAGTCG
GAGGAAACCATCACCCCGTGGAACTTCGAGGAGGTCGTGGACAAGGGCGCCTCCGCGCAGTCGTTCATCG
AGCGCATGACCAACTTCGACAAGAACCTCCCGAACGAGAAGGTCCTGCCCAAGCACAGCCTGCTCTACGA
GTACTTCACCGTGTACAACGAGCTGACCAAGGTCAAGTACGTGACCGAGGGCATGCGGAAGCCGGCCTTC
CTGTCCGGCGAGCAGAAGAAGGCGATCGTCGACCTGCTCTTCAAGACCAACCGCAAGGTCACCGTGAAGC
AGCTGAAGGAGGACTACTTCAAGAAGATCGAGTGCTTCGACTCCGTCGAGATCTCGGGCGTGGAGGACCG
CTTCAACGCCTCCCTGGGCACCTACCACGACCTGCTCAAGATCATCAAGGACAAGGACTTCCTCGACAAC
GAGGAGAACGAGGACATCCTGGAGGACATCGTCCTCACCCTGACCCTCTTCGAGGACCGCGAGATGATCG
AGGAGCGGCTCAAGACCTACGCCCACCTGTTCGACGACAAGGTGATGAAGCAGCTGAAGCGGCGCCGGTA
CACCGGCTGGGGCCGCCTCTCCCGGAAGCTGATCAACGGCATCCGGGACAAGCAGAGCGGCAAGACCATC
CTGGACTTCCTCAAGTCCGACGGCTTCGCCAACCGCAACTTCATGCAGCTCATCCACGACGACTCGCTGA
CCTTCAAGGAGGACATCCAGAAGGCCCAGGTGTCCGGCCAGGGCGACAGCCTCCACGAGCACATCGCCAA
CCTGGCGGGCTCCCCGGCGATCAAGAAGGGCATCCTCCAGACCGTCAAGGTCGTGGACGAGCTGGTCAAG
GTGATGGGCCGCCACAAGCCCGAGAACATCGTGATCGAGATGGCCCGGGAGAACCAGACCACCCAGAAGG
GCCAGAAGAACTCCCGCGAGCGGATGAAGCGCATCGAGGAGGGCATCAAGGAGCTCGGCTCGCAGATCCT
GAAGGAGCACCCGGTCGAGAACACCCAGCTCCAGAACGAGAAGCTGTACCTCTACTACCTGCAGAACGGC
CGCGACATGTACGTGGACCAGGAGCTCGACATCAACCGGCTGAGCGACTACGACGTCGACGCCATCGTGC
CGCAGTCCTTCCTGAAGGACGACTCGATCGACAACAAGGTCCTGACCCGCTCCGACAAGAACCGGGGCAA
GTCCGACAACGTGCCCTCGGAGGAGGTCGTGAAGAAGATGAAGAACTACTGGCGCCAGCTGCTCAACGCC
AAGCTCATCACCCAGCGCAAGTTCGACAACCTGACCAAGGCCGAGCGGGGCGGCCTGTCGGAGCTCGACA
AGGCGGGCTTCATCAAGCGCCAGCTCGTCGAAACCCGGCAGATCACCAAGCACGTGGCCCAGATCCTGGA
CAGCCGGATGAACACCAAGTACGACGAGAACGACAAGCTGATCCGCGAGGTCAAGGTGATCACCCTCAAG
AGCAAGCTGGTGTCCGACTTCCGCAAGGACTTCCAGTTCTACAAGGTCCGGGAGATCAACAACTACCACC
ACGCCCACGACGCGTACCTGAACGCCGTCGTGGGCACCGCGCTGATCAAGAAGTACCCGAAGCTGGAGTC
CGAGTTCGTCTACGGCGACTACAAGGTCTACGACGTGCGCAAGATGATCGCCAAGTCGGAGCAGGAGATC
GGCAAGGCCACCGCGAAGTACTTCTTCTACAGCAACATCATGAACTTCTTCAAGACCGAGATCACCCTGG
CCAACGGCGAGATCCGCAAGCGGCCCCTGATCGAAACCAACGGCGAAACCGGCGAGATCGTCTGGGACAA
GGGCCGCGACTTCGCCACCGTCCGGAAGGTGCTGTCCATGCCGCAGGTCAACATCGTCAAGAAAACCGAG
GTGCAGACCGGCGGCTTCAGCAAGGAGTCCATCCTCCCCAAGCGCAACTCGGACAAGCTGATCGCCCGGA
AGAAGGACTGGGACCCGAAGAAGTACGGCGGCTTCGACAGCCCCACCGTCGCCTACTCCGTGCTGGTCGT
GGCGAAGGTCGAGAAGGGCAAGAGCAAGAAGCTGAAGTCCGTGAAGGAGCTGCTCGGCATCACCATCATG
GAGCGCTCCTCGTTCGAGAAGAACCCGATCGACTTCCTGGAGGCCAAGGGCTACAAGGAGGTCAAGAAGG
ACCTCATCATCAAGCTGCCCAAGTACTCGCTGTTCGAGCTCGAGAACGGCCGCAAGCGGATGCTCGCCAG
CGCGGGCGAGCTGCAGAAGGGCAACGAGCTGGCCCTCCCGTCCAAGTACGTCAACTTCCTGTACCTCGCG
TCCCACTACGAGAAGCTGAAGGGCTCGCCCGAGGACAACGAGCAGAAGCAGCTCTTCGTGGAGCAGCACA
AGCACTACCTGGACGAGATCATCGAGCAGATCTCGGAGTTCAGCAAGCGGGTCATCCTGGCCGACGCGAA
CCTCGACAAGGTGCTGTCCGCCTACAACAAGCACCGCGACAAGCCGATCCGGGAGCAGGCGGAGAACATC
ATCCACCTGTTCACCCTCACCAACCTGGGCGCCCCCGCCGCGTTCAAGTACTTCGACACCACCATCGACC
GCAAGCGGTACACCAGCACCAAGGAGGTCCTCGACGCGACCCTGATCCACCAGTCCATCACCGGCCTGTA
CGAAACCCGCATCGACCTCTCCCAGCTCGGCGGCGACAGTGGCTCAGAGACGCCGGGTACTTCTGAGTCC
GCTACGCCTGAGAGCATGCTTATCGCTCAGCGTCCTTCGCTGACCGAAGAGGTCGTCGACGAGTTCCGCT
CCCGGTTCGTGATCGAGCCGCTGGAGCCGGGCTTCGGCTACACCCTCGGCAACTCCCTCCGCCGTACCCT
CCTCTCCTCGATCCCGGGTGCCGCTGTCACCAGCATCCGCATCGACGGTGTCCTGCACGAGTTCACCACC
GTGCCGGGCGTCAAGGAGGACGTCACCGACCTCATCCTCAACATCAAGCAGCTGGTCGTCTCCTCGGAGC
ACGACGAGCCGGTCGTGATGTACCTGCGCAAGCAGGGCCCGGGTCTGGTCACCGCCGCCGACATCGCGCC
CCCGGCCGGTGTCGAGGTGCACAACCCCGACCTCGTCCTCGCCACGCTCAACGGCAAGGGCAAGCTGGAG
ATGGAGCTGACCGTCGAGCGCGGTCGCGGCTACGTCTCCGCCGTGCAGAACAAGCAGGTCGGTCAGGAGA
TCGGGCGCATCCCGGTCGACTCGATCTACTCGCCGGTTCTCAAGGTCACCTACAAGGTCGAGGCGACCCG
AGTCGAGCAGCGCACCGACTTCGACAAGCTGATCGTCGACGTCGAGACCAAGCAGGCCATGCGCCCGCGT
GACGCCATGGCGTCCGCCGGCAAGACCCTGGTCGAGCTGTTCGGTCTGGCGCGCGAGCTCAACATCGACG
CCTAAGTTTAGAATTCAGATCTACGCGTTC
[179 nt withheld, positions 8291-8469]
GACAGCGTGCAGGACTGGGGGAGTTATGTTCACATTCGAACCGTCTCTGCTTTGACACGGACAAGCGCTA
TGGTGTAAAGTCGTGGCCAAAGTCTTCTCAGCCGCTACAGGGCGCGTCCCATTCGCCATTCAGGCTGCGC
AACTGTTGGGAAGGGCGATCGGTGCGGGCCTCTTCGCTATTACGCCAGCTGGCGAAAGGGGGATGTGCTG
CAAGGCGATTAAGTTGGGTAACGCCAGGGTTTTCCCAGTCACGACGTTGTAAAACGACGGCCAGTGAGCG
CGCGTAATACGACTCACTATAGGGCGAATTGGGTACCGGGCCCCCCCTCGAGGTCCTCCAGCTTTTGTTC
CCTTTAGTGAGGGTTAATTGCGCGCTTGGCGTAATCATGGTCATAGCTGTTTCCTGTGTGAAATTGTTAT
CCGCTCACAATTCCACACAACATACGAGCCGGAAGCATAAAGTGTAAAGCCTGGGGTGCCTAATGAGTGA
GCTAACTCACATTAATTGCGTTGCGCTCACTGCCCGCTTTCCACCGGTGAAGACATGTTTTAGAGCTAGA
AATAGCAAGTTAAAATAAGGCTAGTCCGTTATCAACTTGAAAAAGTGGCACCGAGTCGGTGCTTTTTACT
CCATCTGGATTTGTTCAGAACGCTCGGTTGCCGCCGGGCGTTTTTTATCTAGAGGCCAGGAACCGTAAAA
AGGCCGCGTTGCTGGCGTTTTTCCATAGGCTCCGCCCCCCTGACGAGCATCACAAAAATCGACGCTCAAG
TCAGAGGTGGCGAAACCCGACAGGACTATAAAGATACCAGGCGTTTCCCCCTGGAAGCTCCCTCGTGCGC
TCTCCTGTTCCGACCCTGCCGCTTACCGGATACCTGTCCGCCTTTCTCCCTTCGGGAAGCGTGGCGCTTT
CTCATAGCTCACGCTGTAGGTATCTCAGTTCGGTGTAGGTCGTTCGCTCCAAGCTGGGCTGTGTGCACGA
CCCCCCCGTTCAGCCCGACCGCTGCGCCTTATCCGGTAACTATCGTCTTGAGTCCAACCCGGTAAGACAC
GACTTATCGCCACTGGCAGCAGCCACTGGTAACAGGATTAGCAGAGCGAGGTATGTAGGCGGTGCTACAG
AGTTCTTGAAGTGGTGGCCTAACTACGGCTACACTAGAAGAACAGTATTTGGTATCTGCGCTCTGCTGAA
GCCAGTTACCTTCGGAAAAAGAGTTGGTAGCTCTTGATCCGGCAAACAAACCACCGCTGGTAGCGGTGGT
TTTTTTGTTTGCAAGCAGCAGATTACGCGCAGAAAAAAAGGATCTCAAGAAGATCCTTTGATCTTTTCTA
CGGGGTCTGACGCTCAGTGGAACGAAAACTCACGTTAAGGGATTTTGGTCATGAGATTATCAAAAAGGAT
CTTCACCTAGATCCTTTTGGTTCATGTGCAGCTCCATCAGCAAAAGGGGATGATAAGTTTATCACCACCG
ACTATTTGCAACAGTGCCGTTGATCGTGCTATGATCGACTGATGTCATCAGCGGTGGAGTGCAATGTCGT
GCAATACGAATGGCGAAAAGCCGAGCTCATCGGTCAGCTTCTCAACCTTGGGGTTACCCCCGGCGGTGTG
CTGCTGGTCCACAGCTCCTTCCGTAGCGTCCGGCCCCTCGAAGATGGGCCACTTGGACTGATCGAGGCCC
TGCGTGCTGCGCTGGGTCCGGGAGGGACGCTCGTCATGCCCTCGTGGTCAGGTCTGGACGACGAGCCGTT
CGATCCTGCCACGTCGCCCGTTACACCGGACCTTGGAGTTGTCTCTGACACATTCTGGCGCCTGCCAAAT
GTAAAGCGCAGCGCCCATCCATTTGCCTTTGCGGCAGCGGGGCCACAGGCAGAGCAGATCATCTCTGATC
CATTGCCCCTGCCACCTCACTCGCCTGCAAGCCCGGTCGCCCGTGTCCATGAACTCGATGGGCAGGTACT
TCTCCTCGGCGTGGGACACGATGCCAACACGACGCTGCATCTTGCCGAGTTGATGGCAAAGGTTCCCTAT
GGGGTGCCGAGACACTGCACCATTCTTCAGGATGGCAAGTTGGTACGCGTCGATTATCTCGAGAATGACC
ACTGCTGTGAGCGCTTTGCCTTGGCGGACAGGTGGCTCAAGGAGAAGAGCCTTCAGAAGGAAGGTCCAGT
CGGTCATGCCTTTGCTCGGTTGATCCGCTCCCGCGACATTGTGGCGACAGCCCTGGGTCAACTGGGCCGA
GATCCGTTGATCTTCCTGCATCCGCCAGAGGCGGGATGCGAAGAATGCGATGCCGCTCGCCAGTCGATTG
GCTGAGCTCATGAGCGGAGAACGAGATGACGTTGGAGGGGCAAGGTCGCGCTGATTGCTGGGGCAACACG
TGGAGCGGATCGGGGATTGTCTTTCTTCAGCTCGCTGATGATATGCTGACGCTCAATGCCGTTTGGCCTC
CGACTAACGAAAATCCCGCATTTGGACGGCTGATCCGATTGGCACGGCGGACGGCGAATGGCGGAGCAGA
CGCTCGTCCGGGGGCAATGAGATATGAAAAAGCCTGAACTCACCGCGACGTATCGATGTCGAGGTTCCTC
AGGGGAGCCACCCCAGAGAAGCCCTCGGAGCTGAGCGGAGCTATTTCCAAAGCCATGCCAGCTAGAGACA
GTGCACACCGCCAAGCATCTGCAAAACCCTCGCCTGGAGGGAAAGTGCAATGTACGTACGCTGGTTTCCC
TCCAGAAAGGGATTCTGCGGCTTCTCAACTTTGGAAGAAGAGGCGGAACGAACTGCTGTTTCAGCCTACT
CATGTGAGGAGGCTGGTCCTTTACCCTGATGCCCGAGGGCATCAGGGTAAAGGACCAGCCTCGCCAACTA
GGAGCGCTACCAAGGCGAACACAACCCAGGACTTGGTAGAACCCTTCGCCGGAGAAGTTCAGACTCATCG
GCATGAGCACC
Features (pLannotate 1.2.2; 19 found; start..end, strand, type, name):
    300..1742    -  CDS            pSG5 Rep: replication initiator protein from the Streptomyces ghanaensis plasmid pSG5; rep
   2909..3018    +  oriT           oriT: incP origin of transfer
   3051..3240    +  CDS            traJ (fragment): oriT-recognizing protein; traJ
   3352..3401    -  misc_RNA       sTRSV HHRz: hammerhead ribozyme from the tobacco ringspot virus satellite RNA (Khvorova et al., 2003)
   3424..7527    +  CDS            cas9: CAS9_STRP1 - Also known as csn1 From Streptococcus pyogenes serotype M1.
   7576..8262    +  CDS            rpoA (fragment): RPOA_STRGT - Experimental evidence at protein level: Swiss-Prot protein existence level 1. DNA-dependent RNA polymerase catalyzes the transcription of DNA into RNA using the four ribonucleoside triphosphates as substrates. From Streptomyces granaticolor.
   8291..8428    +  CDS            M13 gene VIII (fragment) (sequence withheld): pVIII; VIII; major coat protein
   8435..8469    +  terminator     fd terminator (fragment) (sequence withheld): central terminator from bacteriophage fd (Otsuka and Kunisawa, 1982)
   8591..8746    -  CDS            lacZα (fragment): LacZα fragment of β-galactosidase; lacZ fragment
   8754..8772    +  promoter       T7 promoter: promoter for bacteriophage T7 RNA polymerase
   8781..8804    -  misc_feature   MCS (fragment): pBluescript multiple cloning site
   8820..8838    -  promoter       T3 promoter: promoter for bacteriophage T3 RNA polymerase
   8881..8903    -  protein_bind   lac operator (fragment): The lac repressor binds to the lac operator to inhibit transcription in E. coli. This inhibition can be relieved by adding lactose or isopropyl-β-D-thiogalactopyranoside (IPTG). lac repressor encoded by lacI
   8907..8937    -  promoter       lac promoter: promoter for the E. coli lac operon
   8952..8973    -  protein_bind   CAP binding site: CAP binding activates transcription in the presence of cAMP. E. coli catabolite activator protein
   9016..9091    +  misc_RNA       gRNA scaffold: guide RNA scaffold for the Streptococcus pyogenes CRISPR/Cas9 system
   9113..9147    +  terminator     lambda t0 terminator: minimal transcription terminator from phage lambda (Scholtissek and Grosse, 1987)
   9189..9777    -  rep_origin     ori: high-copy-number ColE1/pMB1/pBR322/pUC origin of replication
   9981..10781   +  CDS            ApmR: aminoglycoside 3-N-acetyltransferase type IV ; aac(3)IV; confers resistance to apramycin (Paget and Davies, 1996)
