[The description below was written by a language model from this plasmid's Addgene catalogue record and pLannotate feature annotations shown in this document.]
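Description:
pJEC819 is an 11.4 kb CRISPR activation (CRISPRa) backbone for Streptomyces, derived from the E. coli–Streptomyces shuttle vector pCRISPomyces-2. It replicates in E. coli from a high-copy ColE1/pUC-type origin and carries the pSG5 Rep replication initiator from the Streptomyces ghanaensis plasmid pSG5 for maintenance in the actinomycete host. An incP oriT with an adjacent traJ fragment allows the plasmid to be mobilised by conjugation from E. coli. Selection in both hosts relies on the aac(3)IV apramycin resistance gene.

The payload is a synthetic fusion, dCas9-XTEN-rpoA, in which the nuclease of the parent vector has been replaced by catalytically dead S. pyogenes Cas9. This is joined at its C terminus, through an XTEN linker, to the N-terminal domain of the RNA polymerase alpha subunit of Streptomyces venezuelae. The automated annotation labels this segment by its closest database match, from S. granaticolor. Expression is driven by the SP30 promoter, followed by the RiboJ ribozyme insulator and the synthetic ribosome binding site SR09. The hammerhead ribozyme annotated just upstream of the cas9 coding sequence probably corresponds to RiboJ, and an fd terminator fragment lies downstream of the fusion.

A separate sgRNA cassette holds a lac promoter/lacZα fragment stuffer placed ahead of the S. pyogenes gRNA scaffold and a lambda t0 terminator. According to the record, BbsI sites here let users insert targeting spacers by Golden Gate assembly. The promoter driving the sgRNA is not identified in the record. Once programmed, the guide directs the dCas9–RpoA fusion to a site near a target promoter, presumably to recruit RNA polymerase and raise transcription. The associated publication applied such systems to activating natural product synthesis in Streptomyces.
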