Addgene plasmid #190815: pJEC819
Purpose: CRISPRa backbone plasmid harboring BbsI sites for easy cloning of sgRNA targeting regions via Golden gate.
Depositing lab: James Chappell. Depositing organization: Rice University. Publication: Activating natural product synthesis using CRISPR interference and activation systems in Streptomyces. Ameruoso A, Villegas Kcam MC, Cohen KP, Chappell J. Nucleic Acids Res. 2022 Jul 22;50(13):7751-7760. doi: 10.1093/nar/gkac556. PubMed 35801861.
Backbone
  Vector backbone: pCRISPomyces-2
  Backbone size w/o insert (bp): 6578
  Total vector size (bp): 11420
  Modifications to backbone: Cas9 changed to dCas9, with promoter SP30 driving its expression, followed by RiboJ and synthetic RBS SR09.
  Vector type: CRISPR, Synthetic Biology
Growth in bacteria
  Bacterial resistance: Apramycin, 25 μg/mL
  Growth temperature: 37°C
  Growth strain: DH5alpha
  Copy number: High Copy
Gene/Insert
  Gene/Insert name: dCas9-XTEN-rpoA
  Species: Synthetic
  Insert size (bp): 4842
  Promoter: SP30
  Tag / fusion protein: XTEN (linker), followed by the N-terminal domain of the RNA Polymerase alpha subunit of Streptomyces venezuelae (RpoA) (C terminal on insert)
  Cloning method: Gibson Cloning
  Sequencing primers: 5′ gttcagcaagcgggtcatc; 3′ ctccaaaaggagcctttaattg
Terms and licenses: Academic/Nonprofit Terms; Industry Terms: Not Available to Industry
How to cite: pJEC819 was a gift from James Chappell (Addgene plasmid # 190815 ; http://n2t.net/addgene:190815 ; RRID:Addgene_190815)
